>Addgene plasmid #56614 | mVenus-Gamma-Tubulin-17 | depositor partial sequence | sequence record 87502 | insert sequence
GACGTCAGATCCGCTAGCGCCACCATGCCGAGGGAAATCATCACCCTACAGTTGGGCCAGTGCGGCAATC
AGATTGGGTTCGAGTTCTGGAAACAGCTGTGCGCCGAGCATGGTATCAGCCCCGAGGGCATCGTGGAGGA
GTTCGCCACCGAGGGCACTGACCACAAGGACGTCTTTTTCTACCAGGCAGACGATGAGCACTACATCCCC
CGGGCCGTGCTGCTGGACTTGGAACCCCGGGTGATCCACTCCATCCTCAACTCCCCCTATGCCAAGCTCT
ACAACCCAGAGAACATCTACCTGTCGGAACATGGAGGAGGAGCTGGCAACAACTGGGCCAGCGGATTCTC
CCAGGGAGAAAAGATCCATGAGGACATTTTTGACATCATAGACCGGGAGGCAGATGGTAGTGACAGTCTA
GAGGGCTTTGTGCTGTGTCACTCCATTGCTGGGGGGACAGGCTCTGGACTGGGTTCCTACCTCTTAGAAC
GGCTGAATGACAGGTATCCTAAGAAGCTGGTGCAGACATACTCAGTGTTTCCCAACCAGGACGAGATGAG
CGATGTGGTGGTCCAGCCTTACAATTCACTCCTCACACTCAAGAGGCTGACGCAGAATGCAGACTGTGTG
GTGGTGCTGGACAACACAGCCCTGAACCGGATTGCCACAGACCGCCTGCACATCCAGAACCCATCCTTCT
CCCAGATCAACCAGCTGGTGTCTACCATCATGTCAGCCAGCACCACCACCCTGCGCTACCCTGGCTACAT
GAACAATGACCTCATCGGCCTCATCGCCTCGCTCATTCCCACCCCACGGCTCCACTTCCTCATGACCGGC
TACACCCCTCTCACTACGGACCAGTCAGTGGCCAGCGTGAGGAAGACCACGGTCCTGGATGTCATGAGGC
GGCTGCTGCAGCCCAAGAACGTGATGGTGTCCACAGGCCGAGACCGCCAGACCAACCACTGCTACATCGC
CATCCTCAACATCATCCAGGGAGAGGTGGACCCCACCCAGGTCCACAAGAGCTTGCAGAGGATCCGGGAA
CGCAAGTTGGCCAACTTCATCCCGTGGGGCCCCGCCAGCATCCAGGTGGCCCTGTCGAGGAAGTCTCCCT
ACCTGCCCTCGGCCCACCGGGTCAGCGGGCTCATGATGGCCAACCACACCAGCATCTCCTCGCTCTTCGA
GAGAACCTGTCGCCAGTATGACAAGCTGCGTAAGCGGGAGGCCTTCCTGGAGCAGTTCCGCAAGGAGGAC
ATGTTCAAGGACAACTTTGATGAGATGGACACATCCAGGGAGATTGTGCAGCAGCTCATCGATGAGTACC
ATGCGGCCACACGGCCAGACTACATCTCCTGGGGCACTCAGGAGCAGCGAATTCTGCAGTCGACGGTACC
GCGGGCCCGGGATCCACCGGTCGCCACCATGGTGAGCAAGGGCGAGGAGCTGTTCACCGGGGTGGTGCCC
ATCCTGGTCGAGCTGGACGGCGACGTAAACGGCCACAAGTTCAGCGTGTCCGGCGAGGGCGAGGGCGATG
CCACCTACGGCAAGCTGACCCTGAAGCTGATCTGCACCACCGGCAAGCTGCCCGTGCCCTGGCCCACCCT
CGTGACCACCCTGGGCTACGGCCTGCAGTGCTTCGCCCGCTACCCCGACCACATGAAGCAGCACGACTTC
TTCAAGTCCGCCATGCCCGAAGGCTACGTCCAGGAGCGCACCATCTTCTTCAAGGACGACGGCAACTACA
AGACCCGCGCCGAGGTGAAGTTCGAGGGCGACACCCTGGTGAACCGCATCGAGCTGAAGGGCATCGACTT
CAAGGAGGACGGCAACATCCTGGGGCACAAGCTGGAGTACAACTACAACAGCCACAACGTCTATATCACC
GCCGACAAGCAGAAGAACGGCATCAAGGCCAACTTCAAGATCCGCCACAACATCGAGGACGGCGGCGTGC
AGCTCGCCGACCACTACCAGCAGAACACCCCCATCGGCGACGGCCCCGTGCTGCTGCCCGACAACCACTA
CCTGAGCTACCAGTCCAAGCTGAGCAAAGACCCCAACGAGAAGCGCGATCACATGGTCCTGCTGGAGTTC
GTGACCGCCGCCGGGATCACTCTCGGCATGGACGAGCTGTACAAGTAAAGCGGCCGCGACTCTAGATCAT
AATCAGCCATACCACA
