>Addgene plasmid #56614 | mVenus-Gamma-Tubulin-17 | addgene partial sequence | sequence record 106502 | CMV-F 5'-CGCAAATGGGCGGTAGGCGTG-3'
GCAGAGCTGGTTTAGTGAACCGTCAGATCCGCTAGCGCCACCATGCCGAGGGAAATCATCACCCTACAGT
TGGGCCAGTGCGGCAATCAGATTGGGTTCGAGTTCTGGAAACAGCTGTGCGCCGAGCATGGTATCAGCCC
CGAGGGCATCGTGGAGGAGTTCGCCACCGAGGGCACTGACCACAAGGACGTCTTTTTCTACCAGGCAGAC
GATGAGCACTACATCCCCCGGGCCGTGCTGCTGGACTTGGAACCCCGGGTGATCCACTCCATCCTCAACT
CCCCCTATGCCAAGCTCTACAACCCAGAGAACATCTACCTGTCGGAACATGGAGGAGGAGCTGGCAACAA
CTGGGCCAGCGGATTCTCCCAGGGAGAAAAGATCCATGAGGACATTTTTGACATCATAGACCGGGAGGCA
GATGGTAGTGACAGTCTAGAGGGCTTTGTGCTGTGTCACTCCATTGCTGGGGGGACAGGCTCTGGACTGG
GTTCCTACCTCTTAGAACGGCTGAATGACAGGTATCCTAAGAAGCTGGTGCAGACATACTCAGTGTTTCC
CAACCAGGACGAGATGAGCGATGTGGTGGTCCAGCCTTACAATTCACTCCTCACACTCAAGAGGCTGACG
CAGAATGCAGACTGTGTGGTGGTGCTGGACAACACAGCCCTGAACCGGATTGCCACAGACCGCCTGCACA
TCCAGAACCCATCCTTCTCCCAGATCAACCAGCTGGTGTCTACCATCATGTCAGCCAGCACCACCACCCT
GCGCTACCCTGGCTACATGAACAATGACCTCATCGGCCTCATCGCCTCGCTCATTCCCACCCCACGGCTC
CACTTCCTCATGACCGGCTACACCCCTCTCACTACGGACCAGTCAGTGGCC
