[The description below was written by a language model from this plasmid's Addgene catalogue record.]
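Description:
mVenus-Gamma-Tubulin-17 is a mammalian expression plasmid that produces human gamma-tubulin (TUBG1) fused to the yellow fluorescent protein mVenus. It is built on an mVenus fluorescent-protein vector backbone of about 4.75 kb without the insert. It is maintained in E. coli as a high-copy plasmid under kanamycin selection, and it carries a neomycin resistance marker so that transfected mammalian cells can be selected with G418 to obtain stable lines. No feature table accompanies the record, so the origin of replication is not explicitly listed. The use of an SV40 polyA reverse sequencing primer suggests an SV40 polyadenylation signal downstream of the fusion.

Expression of the fusion is driven by the CMV promoter, a strong constitutive promoter in most mammalian cell types. The mVenus tag is recorded as lying at the C terminus of the insert, so gamma-tubulin is translated first and the fluorescent protein follows. The "17" in the name may refer to the linker between the two, but the record does not state this, and the cloning method is listed as unknown. mVenus is a monomeric yellow variant, with recorded excitation and emission peaks of 515 nm and 528 nm.

Gamma-tubulin is a core component of the microtubule-nucleating machinery concentrated at centrosomes, and the stated purpose of the construct is centrosome localization. It is therefore typically used as a fluorescent centrosome marker in fixed or live-cell imaging, for example to follow centrosome position, number or duplication through the cell cycle, alone or with spectrally distinct fusion markers.
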