Addgene plasmid #56614: mVenus-Gamma-Tubulin-17
Purpose: Localization: Centrosomes, Excitation: 515, Emission: 528
Depositing lab: Michael Davidson. Depositing organization: Florida State University, Tallahassee.
Backbone
  Vector backbone: mVenus
  Backbone size w/o insert (bp): 4750
  Vector type: Mammalian Expression
  Selectable markers: Neomycin (select with G418)
Growth in bacteria
  Bacterial resistance: Kanamycin, 50 μg/mL
  Growth temperature: 37°C
  Growth strain: DH5alpha
  Copy number: High Copy
Gene/Insert
  Gene/Insert name: Gamma-Tubulin (alt name: NM_001070.4)
  Species: H. sapiens (human)
  Entrez Gene: TUBG1 (a.k.a. CDCBM4, GCP-1, TUBG, TUBGCP1)
  Promoter: CMV
  Tag / fusion protein: mVenus (C terminal on insert)
  Cloning method: Unknown
  Sequencing primers: 5′ CMV-F; 3′ SV40pA-R
Terms and licenses: Academic/Nonprofit Terms; Industry Terms
Depositor comments: . Excitation = 515; Emission = 528
How to cite: mVenus-Gamma-Tubulin-17 was a gift from Michael Davidson (Addgene plasmid # 56614 ; http://n2t.net/addgene:56614 ; RRID:Addgene_56614)
